>Addgene plasmid #120389 | NHA-hnRNPK | addgene full sequence | sequence record 235014 | Addgene NGS Result
TAGTTATTAATAGTAATCAATTACGGGGTCATTAGTTCATAGCCCATATATGGAGTTCCGCGTTACATAA
CTTACGGTAAATGGCCCGCCTGGCTGACCGCCCAACGACCCCCGCCCATTGACGTCAATAATGACGTATG
TTCCCATAGTAACGCCAATAGGGACTTTCCATTGACGTCAATGGGTGGAGTATTTACGGTAAACTGCCCA
CTTGGCAGTACATCAAGTGTATCATATGCCAAGTCCGCCCCCTATTGACGTCAATGACGGTAAATGGCCC
GCCTGGCATTATGCCCAGTACATGACCTTACGGGACTTTCCTACTTGGCAGTACATCTACGTATTAGTCA
TCGCTATTACCATGGTGATGCGGTTTTGGCAGTACACCAATGGGCGTGGATAGCGGTTTGACTCACGGGG
ATTTCCAAGTCTCCACCCCATTGACGTCAATGGGAGTTTGTTTTGGCACCAAAATCAACGGGACTTTCCA
AAATGTCGTAACAACTGCGATCGCCCGCCCCGTTGACGCAAATGGGCGGTAGGCGTGTACGGTGGGAGGT
CTATATAAGCAGAGCTCTCTGGCTAACTAGAGAACCCACTGCTTACTGGCTTATCGAAATTAATACGACT
CACTATAGGGAGACCCAAGCTCTAGCGCTACCGGTCGCCACCATGATGGACGCACAAACACGACGACGTG
AGCGTCGCGCTGAGAAACAAGCTCAATGGAAAGCTGCAAACCCACCGCTCGAGGCTGCCCAAGCTTACAC
CATGGCCTACCCATATGATGTTCCAGATTACGCTATGGAAACTGAACAGCCAGAAGAAACCTTCCCTAAC
ACTGAAACCAATGGTGAATTTGGTAAACGCCCTGCAGAAGATATGGAAGAGGAACAAGCATTTAAAAGAT
CTAGAAACACTGATGAGATGGTTGAATTACGCATTCTGCTTCAGAGCAAGAATGCTGGGGCAGTGATTGG
AAAAGGAGGCAAGAATATTAAGGCTCTCCGTACAGACTACAATGCCAGTGTTTCAGTCCCAGACAGCAGT
GGCCCCGAGCGCATATTGAGTATCAGTGCTGATATTGAAACAATTGGAGAAATTCTGAAGAAAATCATCC
CTACCTTGGAAGAGGGCCTGCAGTTGCCATCACCCACTGCAACCAGCCAGCTCCCGCTCGAATCTGATGC
TGTGGAATGCTTAAATTACCAACACTATAAAGGAAGTGACTTTGACTGCGAGTTGAGGCTGTTGATTCAT
CAGAGTCTAGCAGGAGGAATTATTGGGGTCAAAGGTGCTAAAATCAAAGAACTTCGAGAGAACACTCAAA
CCACCATCAAGCTTTTCCAGGAATGCTGTCCTCATTCCACTGACAGAGTTGTTCTTATTGGAGGAAAACC
CGATAGGGTTGTAGAGTGCATAAAGATCATCCTTGATCTTATATCTGAGTCTCCCATCAAAGGACGTGCA
CAGCCTTATGATCCCAATTTTTACGATGAAACCTATGATTATGGTGGTTTTACAATGATGTTTGATGACC
GTCGCGGACGCCCAGTGGGATTTCCCATGCGGGGAAGAGGTGGTTTTGACAGAATGCCTCCTGGTCGGGG
TGGGCGTCCCATGCCTCCATCTAGAAGAGATTATGATGATATGAGCCCTCGTCGAGGACCACCTCCCCCT
CCTCCCGGACGAGGCGGCCGGGGTGGTAGCAGAGCTCGGAATCTTCCTCTTCCTCCACCACCACCACCTA
GAGGGGGAGACCTCATGGCCTATGACAGAAGAGGGAGACCTGGAGACCGTTACGACGGCATGGTTGGTTT
CAGTGCTGATGAAACTTGGGACTCTGCAATAGATACATGGAGCCCATCAGAATGGCAGATGGCTTATGAA
CCACAGGGTGGCTCCGGATATGATTATTCCTATGCAGGGGGTCGTGGCTCATATGGTGATCTTGGTGGAC
CTATTATTACTACACAAGTAACTATTCCCAAAGATTTGGCTGGATCTATTATTGGCAAAGGTGGTCAGCG
GATTAAACAAATCCGTCATGAGTCGGGAGCTTCGATCAAAATTGATGAGCCTTTAGAAGGATCCGAAGAT
CGGATCATTACCATTACAGGAACACAGGACCAGATACAGAATGCACAGTATTTGCTGCAGAACAGTGTGA
AGCAGTATGCAGATGTTGAAGGATTCTAATGCAAGATATTTTTTCTTTTTTATAGTGTGAAGCAGTATTC
TGGAAAGTTTTTCTAAGAATTCTGCAGTCGACGGTACCGCGGGCCCGGGATCCACCGGATCTAGATAACT
GATCATAATCAGCCATACCACATTTGTAGAGGTTTTACTTGCTTTAAAAAACCTCCCACACCTCCCCCTG
AACCTGAAACATAAAATGAATGCAATTGTTGTTGTTAACTTGTTTATTGCAGCTTATAATGGTTACAAAT
AAAGCAATAGCATCACAAATTTCACAAATAAAGCATTTTTTTCACTGCATTCTAGTTGTGGTTTGTCCAA
ACTCATCAATGTATCTTAACGCGTAAATTGTAAGCGTTAATATTTTGTTAAAATTCGCGTTAAATTTTTG
TTAAATCAGCTCATTTTTTAACCAATAGGCCGAAATCGGCAAAATCCCTTATAAATCAAAAGAATAGACC
GAGATAGGGT
[37 nt withheld, positions 2671-2707]
AAAGAACGTGGACTCCAACGTCAAAGG
[49 nt withheld, positions 2735-2783]
T
[91 nt withheld, positions 2785-2875]
G
[124 nt withheld, positions 2877-3000]
CAGGTGGCACTTTTCGGGGAAATGTGCGCGGAACCCCTATTTGTTTATTTTTCTAAATACATTCAAATAT
GTATCCGCTCATGAGACAATAACCCTGATAAATGCTTCAATAATATTGAAAAAGGAAGAGTCCTGAGGCG
GAAAGAACCAGCTGTGGAATGTGTGTCAGTTAGGGTGTGGAAAGTCCCCAGGCTCCCCAGCAGGCAGAAG
TATGCAAAGCATGCATCTCAATTAGTCAGCAACCATAGTCCGAAAGTCCCCAGGCTCCCCAGCAGGCAGA
AGTATGCAAAGCATGCATCTCAATTAGTCAGCAACCATAGTCCCGCCCCTAACTCCGCCCATCCCGCCCC
TAACTCCGCCCAGTTCCGCCCATTCTCCGCCCCATGGCTGACTAATTTTTTTTATTTATGCAGAGGCCGA
GGCCGCCTCGGCCTCTGAGCTATTCCAGAAGTAGTGAGGAGGCTTTTTTGGAGGCCTAGGCTTTTGCAAA
AAGCTTGATTCTTCTGACACAACAGTCTCGAACTTAAGGCTAGAGCCACCATGATTGAACAAGATGGATT
GCACGCAGGTTCTCCGGCCGCTTGGGTGGAGAGGCTATTCGGCTATGACTGGGCACAACAGACAATCGGC
TGCTCTGATGCCGCCGTGTTCCGGCTGTCAGCGCAGGGGCGCCCGGTTCTTTTTGTCAAGACCGACCTGT
CCGGTGCCCTGAATGAACTGCAGGACGAGGCAGCGCGGCTATCGTGGCTGGCCACGACGGGCGTTCCTTG
CGCAGCTGTGCTCGACGTTGTCACTGAAGCGGGAAGGGACTGGCTGCTATTGGGCGAAGTGCCGGGGCAG
GATCTCCTGTCATCTCACCTTGCTCCTGCCGAGAAAGTATCCATCATGGCTGATGCAATGCGGCGGCTGC
ATACGCTTGATCCGGCTACCTGCCCATTCGACCACCAAGCGAAACATCGCATCGAGCGAGCACGTACTCG
GATGGAAGCCGGTCTTGTCGATCAGGATGATCTGGACGAAGAGCATCAGGGGCTCGCGCCAGCCGAACTG
TTCGCCAGGCTCAAGGCGCGCATGCCCGACGGCGAGGATCTCGTCGTGACCCATGGCGATGCCTGCTTGC
CGAATATCATGGTGGAAAATGGCCGCTTTTCTGGATTCATCGACTGTGGCCGGCTGGGTGTGGCGGACCG
CTATCAGGACATAGCGTTGGCTACCCGTGATATTGCTGAAGAGCTTGGCGGCGAATGGGCTGACCGCTTC
CTCGTGCTTTACGGTATCGCCGCTCCCGATTCGCAGCGCATCGCCTTCTATCGCCTTCTTGACGAGTTCT
TCTGAGCGGGACTCTGGGGTTCGAAATGACCGACCAAGCGACGCCCAACCTGCCATCACGATGGCCGCAA
TAAAATATCTTTATTTTCATTACATCTGTGTGTTGGTTTTTTGTGTGAATCGATAGCGATAAGGATCCGC
GTATGGTGCACTCTCAGTACAATCTGCTCTGATGCCGCATAGTTAAGCCAGCCCCGACACCCGCCAACAC
CCGCTGACGCGCCCTGACGGGCTTGTCTGCTCGGCCCTTCCGGCTGGCTGGTTTATTGCTGATAAATCTG
GAGCCGGTGAGCGTGGGTCTCGCGGTATCATTGCAGCACTGGGGCCAGATGGTAAGCCCTCCCGTATCGT
AGTTATCTACACGACGGGGAGTCAGGCAACTATGGATGAACGAAATAGACAGATCGCTGAGATAGGTGCC
TCACTGATTAAGCATTGGTAACTGTCAGACCAAGTTTACTCATATATACTTTAGATTGATTTAAAACTTC
ATTTTTAATTTAAAAGGATCTAGGTGAAGATCCTTTTTGATAATCTCATGACCAAAATCCCTTAACGTGA
GTTTTCGTTCCACTGAGCGTCAGACCCCGTAGAAAAGATCAAAGGATCTTCTTGAGATCCTTTTTTTCTG
CGCGTAATCTGCTGCTTGCAAACAAAAAAACCACCGCTACCAGCGGTGGTTTGTTTGCCGGATCAAGAGC
TACCAACTCTTTTTCCGAAGGTAACTGGCTTCAGCAGAGCGCAGATACCAAATACTGTTCTTCTAGTGTA
GCCGTAGTTAGGCCACCACTTCAAGAACTCTGTAGCACCGCCTACATACCTCGCTCTGCTAATCCTGTTA
CCAGTGGCTGCTGCCAGTGGCGATAAGTCGTGTCTTACCGGGTTGGACTCAAGACGATAGTTACCGGATA
AGGCGCAGCGGTCGGGCTGAACGGGGGGTTCGTGCACACAGCCCAGCTTGGAGCGAACGACCTACACCGA
ACTGAGATACCTACAGCGTGAGCTATGAGAAAGCGCCACGCTTCCCGAAGGGAGAAAGGCGGACAGGTAT
CCGGTAAGCGGCAGGGTCGGAACAGGAGAGCGCACGAGGGAGCTTCCAGGGGGAAACGCCTGGTATCTTT
ATAGTCCTGTCGGGTTTCGCCACCTCTGACTTGAGCGTCGATTTTTGTGATGCTCGTCAGGGGGGCGGAG
CCTATGGAAAAACGCCAGCAACGCGGCCTTTTTACGGTTCCTGGCCTTTTGCTGGCCTTTTGCTCACATG
TTCTTTCCTGCGTTATCCCCTGATTCTGTGGATAACCGTATTACCGCC
Features (pLannotate 1.2.2; 19 found; start..end, strand, type, name):
    365..576     +  promoter       CMV promoter: human cytomegalovirus (CMV) immediate early promoter
    572..605     +  LTR            5' LTR (truncated) (fragment): truncated 5' long terminal repeat (LTR) from HIV-1
    621..639     +  promoter       T7 promoter: promoter for bacteriophage T7 RNA polymerase
    676..750     +  CDS            N (fragment): REGN_LAMBD - Experimental evidence at protein level: Swiss-Prot protein existence level 1. Plays a role as a transcriptional antitermination factor that allows the virus to initiate its lytic phase. Activates expression of the delayed viral early genes by modifying host RNA polymerase (RNAP) into a form that is resistant to termination signals. This antitermination function requires the host NusA protein which serves to stabilize the interaction between antitermination protein N and host RNA polymerase. From Escherichia phage lambda (Bacteriophage lambda).
    778..804     +  CDS            3xHA (fragment): three tandem HA epitope tags
    805..2196    +  CDS            HNRNPK: HNRPK_MACFA - Also known as HNRPK. Experimental evidence at transcript level: Swiss-Prot protein existence level 2. One of the major pre-mRNA-binding proteins. Binds tenaciously to poly(C) sequences. Likely to play a role in the nuclear metabolism of hnRNAs, particularly for pre-mRNAs that contain cytidine-rich sequences. Can also bind poly(C) single-stranded DNA. Plays an important role in p53/TP53 response to DNA damage, acting at the level of both transcription activation and repression. When sumoylated, acts as a transcriptional coactivator of p53/TP53, playing a role in p21/CDKN1A and 14-
   2257..2293    +  misc_feature   MCS (fragment): multiple cloning site
   2310..2394    +  CDS            large T antigen (fragment): large T antigen from SV40 (simian virus 40)
   2417..2538    +  polyA_signal   SV40 poly(A) signal: SV40 polyadenylation signal
   2572..3000    -  rep_origin     f1 ori (sequence partly withheld): f1 bacteriophage origin of replication; arrow indicates direction of (+) strand synthesis
   3027..3131    +  promoter       AmpR promoter: bla
   3174..3251    +  promoter       SV40 promoter (fragment): SV40 enhancer and early promoter
   3272..3482    +  promoter       SV40 promoter: SV40 early promoter
   3541..4332    +  CDS            neo: KKA2_KLEPN - Also known as kan, nptII. Experimental evidence at protein level: Swiss-Prot protein existence level 1. Resistance to kanamycin, neomycin, paromomycin, ribostamycin, butirosin and gentamicin B. From Klebsiella pneumoniae.
   4399..4447    +  polyA_signal   poly(A) signal: synthetic polyadenylation signal
   4467..4521    -  misc_feature   bom (fragment): basis of mobility region from pBR322
   4569..4770    +  CDS            bla(M) (fragment): β-lactamase lacking the signal sequence; bla(M); allows cytosolic expression of β-lactamase
   4942..5530    +  rep_origin     ori: high-copy-number ColE1/pMB1/pBR322/pUC origin of replication
   5638..364     +  enhancer       CMV enhancer (across the origin): human cytomegalovirus immediate early enhancer
