[The description below was written by a language model from this plasmid's Addgene catalogue record and pLannotate feature annotations shown in this document.]
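Description:
NHA-hnRNPK is a 5,638 nt mammalian expression plasmid built on a pEGFP-type backbone that produces human hnRNPK fused at its N terminus to the bacteriophage lambda N peptide and an HA epitope tag. In bacteria it is maintained at high copy through a ColE1/pUC-type origin and selected with kanamycin. The same neo (nptII) gene sits downstream of both a bacterial promoter and the SV40 early promoter, with its own poly(A) signal, so it also confers G418 resistance for selection in mammalian cells. An f1 origin is present as well. The short fragments the annotation matches to β-lactamase, the pBR322 bom region, an HIV-1 LTR and SV40 large T antigen appear to be backbone remnants or incidental matches rather than functional elements.

The expression cassette is driven by the CMV immediate early enhancer and promoter, followed by a T7 promoter. The open reading frame begins with a fragment of the lambda N antitermination protein, continues with an HA tag (a segment the size of a single epitope, annotated as a 3xHA fragment), and then runs into the HNRNPK coding sequence. The catalogue lists this as human, although the annotation's best protein match is the macaque orthologue. Residual multiple cloning site sequence and the SV40 polyadenylation signal lie downstream of the coding sequence.

The lambda N peptide binds boxB RNA hairpins, so fusions of this kind are generally used to tether a protein to a boxB-containing reporter transcript. The record states only that the plasmid expresses the HA-tagged hnRNPK-lambdaN fusion. The associated publication concerns sequences that drive nuclear localization of long RNAs in human cells, which fits using the construct to test what recruiting hnRNPK does to an RNA. The HA tag allows detection of the fusion protein.
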