Addgene plasmid #120389: NHA-hnRNPK
Purpose: Expression of HA tagged hnRNPK-lambdaN fusion
Depositing lab: Igor Ulitsky. Depositing organization: Weizmann Institute of Science. Publication: Sequences enriched in Alu repeats drive nuclear localization of long RNAs in human cells. Lubelsky Y, Ulitsky I. Nature. 2018 Mar 1;555(7694):107-111. doi: 10.1038/nature25757. Epub 2018 Jan 24. PubMed 29466324.
Backbone
  Vector backbone: pEGFP
  Vector type: Mammalian Expression
  Selectable markers: Neomycin (select with G418)
Growth in bacteria
  Bacterial resistance: Kanamycin, 50 μg/mL
  Growth temperature: 37°C
  Growth strain: DH5alpha
  Copy number: High Copy
Gene/Insert
  Gene/Insert name: hnRNPK
  Species: H. sapiens (human)
  Insert size (bp): 1419
  GenBank ID: NM_002140
  Entrez Gene: HNRNPK (a.k.a. AUKS, CSBP, HNRPK, TUNP)
  Promoter: CMV
  Tag / fusion protein: HA (N terminal on insert); LambdaN (N terminal on insert)
  Cloning method: Ligation Independent Cloning
  Sequencing primers: 5′ ACGACGACGTGAGCGTCGC
Terms and licenses: Academic/Nonprofit Terms; Industry Terms: Not Available to Industry
How to cite: NHA-hnRNPK was a gift from Igor Ulitsky (Addgene plasmid # 120389 ; http://n2t.net/addgene:120389 ; RRID:Addgene_120389)
